>Addgene plasmid #57281 | Dronpa-Keratin-17 | depositor partial sequence | sequence record 88419 | insert sequence
GACGTCAGATCCGCTAGCACCATGAGCTTCACCACTCGCTCCACCTTCTCCACCAACTACCGGTCCCTGG
GCTCTGTCCAGGCGCCCAGCTACGGCGCCCGGCCGGTCAGCAGCGCGGCCAGCGTCTATGCAGGCGCTGG
GGGCTCTGGTTCCCGGATCTCCGTGTCCCGCTCCACCAGCTTCAGGGGCGGCATGGGGTCCGGGGGCCTG
GCCACCGGGATAGCCGGGGGTCTGGCAGGAATGGGAGGCATCCAGAACGAGAAGGAGACCATGCAAAGCC
TGAACGACCGCCTGGCCTCTTACCTGGACAGAGTGAGGAGCCTGGAGACCGAGAACCGGAGGCTGGAGAG
CAAAATCCGGGAGCACTTGGAGAAGAAGGGACCCCAGGTCAGAGACTGGAGCCATTACTTCAAGATCATC
GAGGACCTGAGGGCTCAGATCTTCGCAAATACTGTGGACAATGCCCGCATCGTTCTGCAGATTGACAATG
CCCGTCTTGCTGCTGATGACTTTAGAGTCAAGTATGAGACAGAGCTGGCCATGCGCCAGTCTGTGGAGAA
CGACATCCATGGGCTCCGCAAGGTCATTGATGACACCAATATCACACGACTGCAGCTGGAGACAGAGATC
GAGGCTCTCAAGGAGGAGCTGCTCTTCATGAAGAAGAACCACGAAGAGGAAGTAAAAGGCCTACAAGCCC
AGATTGCCAGCTCTGGGTTGACCGTGGAGGTAGATGCCCCCAAATCTCAGGACCTCGCCAAGATCATGGC
AGACATCCGGGCCCAATATGACGAGCTGGCTCGGAAGAACCGAGAGGAGCTAGACAAGTACTGGTCTCAG
CAGATTGAGGAGAGCACCACAGTGCTCACCACACAGTCTGCTGAGGTTGGAGCTGCTGAGACGACGCTCA
CAGAGCTGAGACGTACAGTCCAGTCCTTGGAGATCGACCTGGACTCCATGAGAAATCTGAAGGCCAGCTT
GGAGAACAGCCTGAGGGAGGTGGAGGCCCGCTACGCCCTACAGATGGAGCAGCTCAACGGGATCCTGCTG
CACCTTGAGTCAGAGCTGGCACAGACCCGGGCAGAGGGACAGCGCCAGGCCCAGGAGTATGAGGCCCTGC
TGAACATCAAGGTCAAGCTGGAGGCTGAGATCGCCACCTACCGCCGCCTGCTGGAAGATGGCGAGGACTT
TAATCTTGGTGATGCCTTGGACAGCAGCAACTCCATGCAAACCATCCAAAAGACCACCACCCGCCGGATA
GTGGATGGCAAAGTGGTGTCTGAGACCAATGACACCAAAGTTCTGAGGCATCGAATTCTGCAGTCGACGG
TACCGCGGGCCCGGGATCCACCGGTCGCCACCATGGTGAGTGTGATTAAACCAGACATGAAGATCAAGCT
GCGTATGGAAGGCGCTGTAAATGGACACCCGTTCGCGATTGAAGGAGTTGGCCTTGGGAAGCCTTTCGAG
GGAAAACAGAGTATGGACCTTAAAGTCAAAGAAGGCGGACCTCTGCCTTTCGCCTATGACATCTTGACAA
CTGTGTTCTGTTACGGCAACAGGGTATTCGCCAAATACCCAGAAAATATAGTAGACTATTTCAAGCAGTC
GTTTCCTGAGGGCTACTCTTGGGAACGAAGCATGAATTACGAAGACGGGGGCATTTGTAACGCGACAAAC
GACATAACCCTGGATGGTGACTGTTATATCTATGAAATTCGATTTGATGGTGTGAACTTTCCTGCCAATG
GTCCAGTTATGCAGAAGAGGACTGTGAAATGGGAGCCATCCACTGAGAAATTGTATGTGCGTGATGGAGT
GCTGAAGGGTGATGTTAACATGGCTCTGTCGCTTGAAGGAGGTGGCCATTACCGATGTGACTTCAAAACT
ACTTATAAAGCTAAGAAGGTTGTCCAGTTGCCAGACTATCACTTTGTGGACCACCACATTGAGATTAAAA
GCCACGACAAAGATTACAGTAATGTTAATCTGCATGAGCACGCCGAAGCGCATTCTGAGCTGCCGAGGCA
GGCCAAGTAATGATAGGCGGCCGCGACTCTAGATCATAATCAGCCATACCACATT
