>Addgene plasmid #57281 | Dronpa-Keratin-17 | addgene partial sequence | sequence record 106275 | SV40pA-R 5'-GAAATTTGTGATGCTATTGC-3'
TGCATAACAAGTTTAACAACAACAATTGCATTCATTTTATGTTTCAGGTTCAGGGGGAGGTGTGGGAGGT
TTTTTAAAGCAAGTAAAACCTCTACAAATGTGGTATGGCTGATTATGATCTAGAGTCGCGGCCGCCTATC
ATTACTTGGCCTGCCTCGGCAGCTCAGAATGCGCTTCGGCGTGCTCATGCAGATTAACATTACTGTAATC
TTTGTCGTGGCTTTTAATCTCAATGTGGTGGTCCACAAAGTGATAGTCTGGCAACTGGACAACCTTCTTA
GCTTTATAAGTAGTTTTGAAGTCACATCGGTAATGGCCACCTCCTTCAAGCGACAGAGCCATGTTAACAT
CACCCTTCAGCACTCCATCACGCACATACAATTTCTCAGTGGATGGCTCCCATTTCACAGTCCTCTTCTG
CATAACTGGACCATTGGCAGGAAAGTTCACACCATCAAATCGAATTTCATAGATATAACAGTCACCATCC
AGGGTTATGTCGTTTGTCGCGTTACAAATGCCCCCGTCTTCGTAATTCATGCTTCGTTCCCAAGAGTAGC
CCTCAGGAAACGACTGCTTGAAATAGTCTACTATATTTTCTGGGTATTTGGCGAATACCCTGTTGCCGTA
ACAGAACACAGTTGTCAAGATGTCATAGGCGAAAGGCAGAGGTCCGCCTTCTTTGACTTTAAGGTCCATA
CTCTGTTTTCCCTCGAAAGGCTTCCCAAGGCCAACTCCTTCAATCGCGAACGGGTGTCCATTTACAGCGC
CTTCCATACGCAGCTTGATCTTCATGTCTGGTTTAATCACACTCACCATGGTGGCGACCGGTGGAT
