>Addgene plasmid #57281 | Dronpa-Keratin-17 | addgene partial sequence | sequence record 106618 | CMV-F 5'-CGCAAATGGGCGGTAGGCGTG-3'
AGCAGAGCTTGGTTTAGTTGGAACCGTCAGAATCCGCTAGCACCATGAGCTTCACCACTCGCTCCACCTT
CTCCACCAACTACCGGTCCCTGGGCTCTGTCCAGGCGCCCAGCTACGGCGCCCGGCCGGTCAGCAGCGCG
GCCAGCGTCTATGCAGGCGCTGGGGGCTCTGGTTCCCGGATCTCCGTGTCCCGCTCCACCAGCTTCAGGG
GCGGCATGGGGTCCGGGGGCCTGGCCACCGGGATAGCCGGGGGTCTGGCAGGAATGGGAGGCATCCAGAA
CGAGAAGGAGACCATGCAAAGCCTGAACGACCGCCTGGCCTCTTACCTGGACAGAGTGAGGAGCCTGGAG
ACCGAGAACCGGAGGCTGGAGAGCAAAATCCGGGAGCACTTGGAGAAGAAGGGACCCCAGGTCAGAGACT
GGAGCCATTACTTCAAGATCATCGAGGACCTGAGGGCTCAGATCTTCGCAAATACTGTGGACAATGCCCG
CATCGTTCTGCAGATTGACAATGCCCGTCTTGCTGCTGATGACTTTAGAGTCAAGTATGAGACAGAGCTG
GCCATGCGCCAGTCTGTGGAGAACGACATCCATGGGCTCCGCAAGGTCATTGATGACACCAATATCACAC
GACTGCAGCTGGAGACAGAGATCGAGGCTCTCAAGGAGGAGCTGCTCTTCATGAAGAAGAACCACGAAGA
GGAAGTAAAAGGCCTACAAGCCCAGATTGCCAGCTCTGGGTTGACCGTGGAGGTAGATGCCCCCAAATCT
CAGGACCTCGCCAAGATCATGGCAGACATCCGGGCCCAATATGACGAGCTGGCTCGGAAGAACCGAGAGG
AGCTAGACAAGTACTGGTCTCAGCAGATTGAGGAGAGCACCACAGTGCTCACCACACAGTCTGCTGA
