[The description below was written by a language model from this plasmid's Addgene catalogue record.]
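Description:
Dronpa-Keratin-17 is a mammalian expression plasmid that produces a fusion between a human keratin and the fluorescent protein Dronpa. Despite its name, the record explicitly notes that the insert is keratin 18 (KRT18, also known as CK-18 or K18), not keratin 17; the "17" in the name is not explained in the record. The keratin coding sequence carries a V282L substitution. Expression is driven by the CMV promoter, a strong constitutive promoter in most mammalian cell lines, and the listed sequencing primer sites suggest that the cassette ends in an SV40 polyadenylation signal. The backbone is a Dronpa vector of about 4.75 kb without the insert. The record does not state the orientation of the tag relative to keratin, the linker between them, or the cloning method, and no feature table is available to confirm the layout.

The plasmid is propagated in E. coli as a high-copy construct under kanamycin selection. It also carries a neomycin resistance marker, so stably transfected mammalian cells can be selected with G418. The origin of replication is not named in the record.

Dronpa is a green fluorescent protein, listed here with excitation at 503 nm and emission at 518 nm, and it is generally known for reversible photoswitching between bright and dark states. Fusing it to keratin 18, a type I intermediate filament protein, directs fluorescence to the cytokeratin network, which is the localization stated in the record. The construct therefore serves as a marker for imaging keratin filaments in cells, and Dronpa's switching behaviour makes such fusions suited to protein-dynamics tracking and super-resolution microscopy.
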