Addgene plasmid #57281: Dronpa-Keratin-17
Purpose: Note- This plasmid contains Keratin 18. Localization: Cytokeratin, Excitation: 503, Emission: 518
Depositing lab: Michael Davidson. Depositing organization: Florida State University, Tallahassee.
Backbone
  Vector backbone: Dronpa
  Backbone size w/o insert (bp): 4750
  Vector type: Mammalian Expression
  Selectable markers: Neomycin (select with G418)
Growth in bacteria
  Bacterial resistance: Kanamycin, 50 μg/mL
  Growth temperature: 37°C
  Growth strain: DH5alpha
  Copy number: High Copy
Gene/Insert
  Gene/Insert name: Keratin (alt name: NM_199187.1)
  Species: H. sapiens (human)
  Mutation: V282L
  Entrez Gene: KRT18 (a.k.a. CK-18, CYK18, K18)
  Promoter: CMV
  Tag / fusion protein: Dronpa
  Cloning method: Unknown
  Sequencing primers: 5′ CMV-F; 3′ SV40pA-R
Terms and licenses: Academic/Nonprofit Terms; Industry Terms
Depositor comments: . Excitation = 503; Emission = 518
How to cite: Dronpa-Keratin-17 was a gift from Michael Davidson (Addgene plasmid # 57281 ; http://n2t.net/addgene:57281 ; RRID:Addgene_57281)
